Addgene plasmid #81352: pDONR223_RBM11_p.R74C
Purpose: Gateway Donor vector containing RBM11 , part of the Target Accelerator Plasmid Collection.
Depositing lab: Jesse Boehm & William Hahn & David Root. Depositing organization: Broad Institute. Publication: Systematic Functional Interrogation of Rare Cancer Variants Identifies Oncogenic Alleles. Kim E, Ilic N, Shrestha Y, Zou L, Kamburov A, Zhu C, Yang X, Lubonja R, Tran N, Nguyen C, Lawrence MS, Piccioni F, Bagul M, Doench JG, Chouinard CR, Wu X, Hogstrom L, Natoli T, Tamayo P, Horn H, Corsello SM, Lage K, Root DE, Subramanian A, Golub TR, Getz G, Boehm JS, Hahn WC. Cancer Discov. 2016 Jul;6(7):714-26. doi: 10.1158/2159-8290.CD-16-0160. Epub 2016 May 4. PubMed 27147599.
Backbone
  Vector backbone: pDONR223
  Backbone manufacturer: Invitrogen
  Backbone size w/o insert (bp): 2790
  Vector type: Gateway Entry vector
Growth in bacteria
  Bacterial resistance: Spectinomycin, 50 μg/mL
  Growth temperature: 37°C
  Growth strain: DH5alpha
  Copy number: High Copy
Gene/Insert
  Gene/Insert name: RBM11
  Species: H. sapiens (human)
  Mutation: R74C
  GenBank ID: NM_144770.4
  Entrez Gene: RBM11
  Promoter: None
  Cloning method: Gateway Cloning
  Sequencing primers: 5′ M13pUC-fwd; 3′ M13-Rev
Terms and licenses: Academic/Nonprofit Terms; Industry Terms: Not Available to Industry
Depositor comments: Open state: NO stop codon immediately follows insert
How to cite: pDONR223_RBM11_p.R74C was a gift from Jesse Boehm & William Hahn & David Root (Addgene plasmid # 81352 ; http://n2t.net/addgene:81352 ; RRID:Addgene_81352)
