[The description below was written by a language model from this plasmid's Addgene catalogue record and pLannotate feature annotations shown in this document.]
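Description:
pDONR223_RBM11_p.R74C is a Gateway entry clone built on the Invitrogen pDONR223 backbone, carrying a human RBM11 open reading frame with the R74C missense substitution. It is a bacterial propagation and shuttling plasmid, not an expression vector. It replicates in E. coli from a high-copy ColE1/pUC-type origin and is selected with spectinomycin through the aadA (SmR) aminoglycoside adenylyltransferase gene, which sits downstream of fragments of a class 1 integron Pc promoter and of a gentamicin resistance gene. Short lacZα and lacI remnants are also annotated in the backbone. The rrnB T1 and T2 terminators help insulate the cloning region from read-through transcription.

The RBM11 coding sequence (about 840 bp in the 3,636 nt sequenced record) lies between two attL recombination sites. The automated annotation labels these attL3 and attL2. These sites allow LR Clonase-mediated transfer of the ORF into any compatible Gateway destination vector. The record lists no promoter for the insert, so expression depends on the destination vector. A T7 promoter lies just outside one attL site, oriented towards the insert on the opposite strand. The clone is in the "open" configuration, with no stop codon immediately after the insert, so the ORF can be fused in frame to C-terminal tags or reporters supplied by the destination vector. RBM11 encodes a tissue-specific splicing factor that antagonises SRSF1. This variant clone belongs to the Target Accelerator Plasmid Collection, a resource assembled for systematic functional testing of rare cancer-associated alleles.
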