Features (pLannotate 1.2.2; 12 found; start..end, strand, type, name):
     38..74      -  CDS            lacZα (fragment): LacZα fragment of β-galactosidase; lacZ fragment
     91..186     +  protein_bind   attL3: mutant version of attL; recombination site for the Gateway® LR reaction LR Clonase™
    192..1034    +  CDS            RBM11: RBM11_HUMAN - Experimental evidence at protein level: Swiss-Prot protein existence level 1. Tissue-specific splicing factor with potential implication in the regulation of alternative splicing during neuron and germ cell differentiation. Antagonizes SRSF1-mediated BCL-X splicing. May affect the choice of alternative 5' splice sites by binding to specific sequences in exons and antagonizing the SR protein SRSF1. From Homo sapiens (Human).
   1036..1135    -  protein_bind   attL2: mutant version of attL; recombination site for the Gateway® LR reaction LR Clonase™
   1153..1171    -  promoter       T7 promoter: promoter for bacteriophage T7 RNA polymerase
   1361..1384    +  promoter       Pc promoter (fragment): intI1 (promoter lies within the coding sequence); class 1 integron promoter
   1560..1616    +  CDS            GmR (fragment): gentamycin acetyltransferase; aacC1; confers resistance to gentamycin
   1623..2414    +  CDS            SmR: aminoglycoside adenylyltransferase (Murphy, 1985); aadA; confers resistance to spectinomycin and streptomycin
   2507..3095    +  rep_origin     ori: high-copy-number ColE1/pMB1/pBR322/pUC origin of replication
   3278..3370    +  CDS            lacI (fragment): lac repressor; lacI; The lac repressor binds to the lac operator to inhibit transcription in E. coli. This inhibition can be relieved by adding lactose or isopropyl-β-D-thiogalactopyranoside (IPTG).
   3425..3452    -  terminator     rrnB T2 terminator: transcription terminator T2 from the E. coli rrnB gene
   3584..3627    +  terminator     rrnB T1 terminator: Escherichia coli rrnB; transcription terminator T1 from the E. coli rrnB gene
>Addgene plasmid #81352 | pDONR223_RBM11_p.R74C | addgene full sequence | sequence record 167651 | Addgene NGS Result
GGCAGTTCCCTACTCTCGCGTTAACGCTAGCATGGATGTTTTCCCAGTCACGACGTTGTAAAACGACGGC
CAGTCTTAAGCTCGGGCCCCAAATAATGATTTTATTTTGACTGATAGTGACCTGTTCGTTGCAACAAATT
GATGAGCAATGCTTTTTTATAATGCCAACTTTGTACAAAAAAGTTGGCACCATGTTCCCTGCTCAGGAGG
AGGCCGACAGGACCGTGTTTGTTGGGAATTTAGAGGCCCGAGTTCGGGAAGAGATTCTGTACGAGCTGTT
CCTTCAGGCGGGGCCACTAACCAAAGTGACTATATGCAAAGACAGAGAAGGAAAGCCAAAGTCTTTTGGA
TTTGTCTGCTTTAAACACCCAGAATCGGTGTCTTATGCCATAGCTTTGCTGAATGGAATTTGTTTATATG
GAAGACCAATTAACGTGCAGTATCGATTTGGGAGTTCTCGCTCTTCTGAACCAGCTAACCAAAGTTTTGA
GAGCTGTGTTAAGATAAATTCACACAACTACAGGAATGAAGAAATGTTGGTGGGCAGATCTTCCTTTCCC
ATGCAGTATTTTCCAATTAATAATACTTCTTTACCTCAAGAATATTTTCTCTTTCAGAAGATGCAGTGGC
ATGTGTATAATCCAGTGCTGCAGCTTCCTTACTATGAAATGACAGCTCCACTTCCTAATAGTGCATCCGT
GTCTTCCTCACTGAATCATGTTCCAGATCTTGAGGCTGGACCCAGCTCATATAAATGGACTCACCAACAA
CCAAGTGACTCTGACCTTTATCAGATGACAGCTCCACTTCCTAATAGTGCATCCGTGTCTTCCTCACTGA
ATCATGTTCCAGATCTTGAGGCTGGACCCAGCTCATATAAATGGACTCACCAACAACCAAGTGACTCTGA
CCTTTATCAGATGAATAAACGAAAGAGACAAAAGCAAACAAGTGATAGTGATAGTAGCACAGACAACAAC
AGAGGCAACGAATGTAGCCAAAAGTTCCGAAAGTCTAAGAAGAAGAAAAGATACTACCCAACTTTCTTGT
ACAAAGTTGGCATTATAAGAAAGCATTGCTTATCAATTTGTTGCAACGAACAGGTCACTATCAGTCAAAA
TAAAATCATTATTTGCCATCCAGCTGATATCCCCTATAGTGAGTCGTATTACATGGTCATAGCTGTTTCC
TGGCAGCTCTGGCCCGTGTCTCAAAATCTCTGATGTTACATTGCACAAGATAAAAATATATCATCATGCC
TCCTCTAGACCAGCCAGGACAGAAATGCCTCGACTTCGCTGCTACCCAAGGTTGCCGGGTGACGCACACC
GTGGAAACGGATGAAGGCACGAACCCAGTGGACATAAGCCTGTTCGGTTCGTAAGCTGTAATGCAAGTAG
CGTATGCGCTCACGCAACTGGTCCAGAACCTTGACCGAACGCAGCGGTGGTAACGGCGCAGTGGCGGTTT
TCATGGCTTGTTATGACTGTTTTTTTGGGGTACAGTCTATGCCTCGGGCATCCAAGCAGCAAGCGCGTTA
CGCCGTGGGTCGATGTTTGATGTTATGGAGCAGCAACGATGTTACGCAGCAGGGCAGTCGCCCTAAAACA
AAGTTAAACATTATGAGGGAAGCGGTGATCGCCGAAGTATCGACTCAACTATCAGAGGTAGTTGGCGTCA
TCGAGCGCCATCTCGAACCGACGTTGCTGGCCGTACATTTGTACGGCTCCGCAGTGGATGGCGGCCTGAA
GCCACACAGTGATATTGATTTGCTGGTTACGGTGACCGTAAGGCTTGATGAAACAACGCGGCGAGCTTTG
ATCAACGACCTTTTGGAAACTTCGGCTTCCCCTGGAGAGAGCGAGATTCTCCGCGCTGTAGAAGTCACCA
TTGTTGTGCACGACGACATCATTCCGTGGCGTTATCCAGCTAAGCGCGAACTGCAATTTGGAGAATGGCA
GCGCAATGACATTCTTGCAGGTATCTTCGAGCCAGCCACGATCGACATTGATCTGGCTATCTTGCTGACA
AAAGCAAGAGAACATAGCGTTGCCTTGGTAGGTCCAGCGGCGGAGGAACTCTTTGATCCGGTTCCTGAAC
AGGATCTATTTGAGGCGCTAAATGAAACCTTAACGCTATGGAACTCGCCGCCCGACTGGGCTGGCGATGA
GCGAAATGTAGTGCTTACGTTGTCCCGCATTTGGTACAGCGCAGTAACCGGCAAAATCGCGCCGAAGGAT
GTCGCTGCCGACTGGGCAATGGAGCGCCTGCCGGCCCAGTATCAGCCCGTCATACTTGAAGCTAGACAGG
CTTATCTTGGACAAGAAGAAGATCGCTTGGCCTCGCGCGCAGATCAGTTGGAAGAATTTGTCCACTACGT
GAAAGGCGAGATCACCAAGGTAGTCGGCAAATAACCCTCGAGCCACCCATGACCAAAATCCCTTAACGTG
AGTTACGCGTCGTTCCACTGAGCGTCAGACCCCGTAGAAAAGATCAAAGGATCTTCTTGAGATCCTTTTT
TTCTGCGCGTAATCTGCTGCTTGCAAACAAAAAAACCACCGCTACCAGCGGTGGTTTGTTTGCCGGATCA
AGAGCTACCAACTCTTTTTCCGAAGGTAACTGGCTTCAGCAGAGCGCAGATACCAAATACTGTTCTTCTA
GTGTAGCCGTAGTTAGGCCACCACTTCAAGAACTCTGTAGCACCGCCTACATACCTCGCTCTGCTAATCC
TGTTACCAGTGGCTGCTGCCAGTGGCGATAAGTCGTGTCTTACCGGGTTGGACTCAAGACGATAGTTACC
GGATAAGGCGCAGCGGTCGGGCTGAACGGGGGGTTCGTGCACACAGCCCAGCTTGGAGCGAACGACCTAC
ACCGAACTGAGATACCTACAGCGTGAGCTATGAGAAAGCGCCACGCTTCCCGAAGGGAGAAAGGCGGACA
GGTATCCGGTAAGCGGCAGGGTCGGAACAGGAGAGCGCACGAGGGAGCTTCCAGGGGGAAACGCCTGGTA
TCTTTATAGTCCTGTCGGGTTTCGCCACCTCTGACTTGAGCGTCGATTTTTGTGATGCTCGTCAGGGGGG
CGGAGCCTATGGAAAAACGCCAGCAACGCGGCCTTTTTACGGTTCCTGGCCTTTTGCTGGCCTTTTGCTC
ACATGTTCTTTCCTGCGTTATCCCCTGATTCTGTGGATAACCGTATTACCGCCTTTGAGTGAGCTGATAC
CGCTCGCCGCAGCCGAACGACCGAGCGCAGCGAGTCAGTGAGCGAGGAAGCGGAAGAGCGCCCAATACGC
AAACCGCCTCTCCCCGCGCGTTGGCCGATTCATTAATGCAGCTGGCACGACAGGTTTCCCGACTGGAAAG
CGGGCAGTGAGCGCAACGCAATTAATACGCGTACCGCTAGCCAGGAAGAGTTTGTAGAAACGCAAAAAGG
CCATCCGTCAGGATGGCCTTCTGCTTAGTTTGATGCCTGGCAGTTTATGGCGGGCGTCCTGCCCGCCACC
CTCCGGGCCGTTGCTTCACAACGTTCAAATCCGCTCCCGGCGGATTTGTCCTACTCAGGAGAGCGTTCAC
CGACAAACAACAGATAAAACGAAAGGCCCAGTCTTCCGACTGAGCCTTTCGTTTTATTTGATGCCT
