>Addgene plasmid #81352 | pDONR223_RBM11_p.R74C | depositor partial sequence | sequence record 154671 | Insert sequence
ATGTTCCCTGCTCAGGAGGAGGCCGACAGGACCGTGTTTGTTGGGAATTTAGAGGCCCGAGTTCGGGAAG
AGATTCTGTACGAGCTGTTCCTTCAGGCGGGGCCACTAACCAAAGTGACTATATGCAAAGACAGAGAAGG
AAAGCCAAAGTCTTTTGGATTTGTCTGCTTTAAACACCCAGAATCGGTGTCTTATGCCATAGCTTTGCTG
AATGGAATTTGTTTATATGGAAGACCAATTAACGTGCAGTATCGATTTGGGAGTTCTCGCTCTTCTGAAC
CAGCTAACCAAAGTTTTGAGAGCTGTGTTAAGATAAATTCACACAACTACAGGAATGAAGAAATGTTGGT
GGGCAGATCTTCCTTTCCCATGCAGTATTTTCCAATTAATAATACTTCTTTACCTCAAGAATATTTTCTC
TTTCAGAAGATGCAGTGGCATGTGTATAATCCAGTGCTGCAGCTTCCTTACTATGAAATGACAGCTCCAC
TTCCTAATAGTGCATCCGTGTCTTCCTCACTGAATCATGTTCCAGATCTTGAGGCTGGACCCAGCTCATA
TAAATGGACTCACCAACAACCAAGTGACTCTGACCTTTATCAGATGACAGCTCCACTTCCTAATAGTGCA
TCCGTGTCTTCCTCACTGAATCATGTTCCAGATCTTGAGGCTGGACCCAGCTCATATAAATGGACTCACC
AACAACCAAGTGACTCTGACCTTTATCAGATGAATAAACGAAAGAGACAAAAGCAAACAAGTGATAGTGA
TAGTAGCACAGACAACAACAGAGGCAACGAATGTAGCCAAAAGTTCCGAAAGTCTAAGAAGAAGAAAAGA
TAC
